Addgene plasmid #80825: p3E-P2A-MCS no-pA
Purpose: P2A followed by multiple cloning site without pA
Depositing lab: Philip Washbourne. Depositing organization: University of Oregon. Publication: A MultiSite Gateway Toolkit for Rapid Cloning of Vertebrate Expression Constructs with Diverse Research Applications. Fowler DK, Stewart S, Seredick S, Eisen JS, Stankunas K, Washbourne P. PLoS One. 2016 Aug 8;11(8):e0159277. doi: 10.1371/journal.pone.0159277. eCollection 2016. PONE-D-16-19476 PubMed 27500400.
Backbone
  Vector backbone: pDONR P2R-P3
  Backbone manufacturer: Invitrogen
  Total vector size (bp): 2834
  Vector type: Mammalian Expression
Growth in bacteria
  Bacterial resistance: Kanamycin, 50 μg/mL
  Growth temperature: 37°C
  Growth strain: DH5alpha
  Copy number: Unknown
Gene/Insert
  Gene/Insert name: p3E-P2A-MCS no pA
  Cloning method: Gateway Cloning
  Sequencing primers: 5′ M13(20)F; 3′ M13R
Terms and licenses: Academic/Nonprofit Terms; Industry Terms: Not Available to Industry
How to cite: p3E-P2A-MCS no-pA was a gift from Philip Washbourne (Addgene plasmid # 80825 ; http://n2t.net/addgene:80825 ; RRID:Addgene_80825)
