[The description below was written by a language model from this plasmid's Addgene catalogue record and pLannotate feature annotations shown in this document.]
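Description:
p3E-P2A-MCS no-pA is a 2,834 bp 3′ entry clone for MultiSite Gateway assembly, built by BP recombination into the Invitrogen pDONR P2R-P3 donor backbone. It is part of a toolkit for rapid modular construction of vertebrate expression constructs. The plasmid is maintained in E. coli through a high-copy ColE1/pUC-type origin and selected with kanamycin via the aph(3′)-Ia gene. Other backbone features include rrnB T1 and T2 transcription terminators, which shield the Gateway cassette from read-through, a T7 promoter, and short lacI and lacZα remnants that have no evident functional role here.

The payload is small. A P2A peptide coding sequence from porcine teschovirus-1 is followed immediately by a pBluescript-derived multiple cloning site. The pair is flanked by Gateway recombination sites, annotated as attR2 on one side and an attL-type site containing the attB3 core on the other, which is the arrangement expected for a third-position entry clone. No promoter, open reading frame or polyadenylation signal is present within the cassette, so the plasmid is not an expression vector on its own, although the catalogue lists it under mammalian expression.

In use, a coding sequence of choice is cloned into the MCS in frame with P2A. The resulting entry clone is then combined by LR recombination with 5′ (promoter) and middle (first coding sequence) entry clones in a destination vector. Ribosomal skipping at P2A yields two separate proteins from one transcript. Because this version lacks a pA, the polyadenylation signal must come from the inserted fragment or from the destination vector.
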