Features (pLannotate 1.2.2; 12 found; start..end, strand, type, name):
     38..94      +  CDS            P2A: 2A peptide from porcine teschovirus-1 polyprotein Eukaryotic ribosomes fail to insert a peptide bond between the Gly and Pro residues, yielding separate polypeptides.
     95..202     -  misc_feature   MCS: pBluescript multiple cloning site
    210..230     -  protein_bind   attB3: mutant version of attB; core recombination site for the Gateway® BP reaction BP Clonase™
    221..306     -  protein_bind   attL1 (fragment): mutant version of attL; recombination site for the Gateway® LR reaction LR Clonase™
    343..361     -  promoter       T7 promoter: promoter for bacteriophage T7 RNA polymerase
    495..1304    +  CDS            KanR: aminoglycoside phosphotransferase; aph(3')-Ia; confers resistance to kanamycin in bacteria or G418 (Geneticin®) in eukaryotes
   1451..2039    +  rep_origin     ori: high-copy-number ColE1/pMB1/pBR322/pUC origin of replication
   2222..2314    +  CDS            lacI (fragment): lac repressor; lacI; The lac repressor binds to the lac operator to inhibit transcription in E. coli. This inhibition can be relieved by adding lactose or isopropyl-β-D-thiogalactopyranoside (IPTG).
   2369..2396    -  terminator     rrnB T2 terminator: transcription terminator T2 from the E. coli rrnB gene
   2528..2571    +  terminator     rrnB T1 terminator: Escherichia coli rrnB; transcription terminator T1 from the E. coli rrnB gene
   2618..2654    -  CDS            lacZα (fragment): LacZα fragment of β-galactosidase; lacZ fragment
   2725..14      -  protein_bind   attR2 (across the origin): mutant version of attR; recombination site for the Gateway® LR reaction LR Clonase™
>Addgene plasmid #80825 | p3E-P2A-MCS no-pA | depositor full sequence | sequence record 153009 | p3E-P2A-MCS no-pA sequence 2834 bps
CTTGTACAAAGTGGAAGAATTGGGTACCGGATCCGGAGCCACGAACTTCTCTCTGTTAAAGCAAGCAGGA
GACGTGGAAGAAAACCCCGGTCCTGGTACCGGGCCCCCCCTCGAGGTCGACGGTATCGATAAGCTTGATA
TCGAATTCCTGCAGCCCGGGGGATCCACTAGTTCTAGAGCGGCCGCCACCGCGGTGGAGCTCCAGCTTGC
AACTTTATTATACAAAGTTGGCATTATAAAAAAGCATTGCTTATCAATTTGTTGCAACGAACAGGTCACT
ATCAGTCAAAATAAAATCATTATTTGGAGCTCCATGGTAGCGTTAACGCGGCCGCGATATCCCCTATAGT
GAGTCGTATTACATGGTCATAGCTGTTTCCTGGCAGCTCTGGCCCGTGTCTCAAAATCTCTGATGTTACA
TTGCACAAGATAAAAATATATCATCATGAACAATAAAACTGTCTGCTTACATAAACAGTAATACAAGGGG
TGTTATGAGCCATATTCAACGGGAAACGTCGAGGCCGCGATTAAATTCCAACATGGATGCTGATTTATAT
GGGTATAAATGGGCTCGCGATAATGTCGGGCAATCAGGTGCGACAATCTATCGCTTGTATGGGAAGCCCG
ATGCGCCAGAGTTGTTTCTGAAACATGGCAAAGGTAGCGTTGCCAATGATGTTACAGATGAGATGGTCAG
ACTAAACTGGCTGACGGAATTTATGCCTCTTCCGACCATCAAGCATTTTATCCGTACTCCTGATGATGCA
TGGTTACTCACCACTGCGATCCCCGGAAAAACAGCATTCCAGGTATTAGAAGAATATCCTGATTCAGGTG
AAAATATTGTTGATGCGCTGGCAGTGTTCCTGCGCCGGTTGCATTCGATTCCTGTTTGTAATTGTCCTTT
TAACAGCGATCGCGTATTTCGTCTCGCTCAGGCGCAATCACGAATGAATAACGGTTTGGTTGATGCGAGT
GATTTTGATGACGAGCGTAATGGCTGGCCTGTTGAACAAGTCTGGAAAGAAATGCATAAACTTTTGCCAT
TCTCACCGGATTCAGTCGTCACTCATGGTGATTTCTCACTTGATAACCTTATTTTTGACGAGGGGAAATT
AATAGGTTGTATTGATGTTGGACGAGTCGGAATCGCAGACCGATACCAGGATCTTGCCATCCTATGGAAC
TGCCTCGGTGAGTTTTCTCCTTCATTACAGAAACGGCTTTTTCAAAAATATGGTATTGATAATCCTGATA
TGAATAAATTGCAGTTTCATTTGATGCTCGATGAGTTTTTCTAATCAGAATTGGTTAATTGGTTGTAACA
CTGGCAGAGCATTACGCTGACTTGACGGGACGGCGCAAGCTCATGACCAAAATCCCTTAACGTGAGTTAC
GCGTCGTTCCACTGAGCGTCAGACCCCGTAGAAAAGATCAAAGGATCTTCTTGAGATCCTTTTTTTCTGC
GCGTAATCTGCTGCTTGCAAACAAAAAAACCACCGCTACCAGCGGTGGTTTGTTTGCCGGATCAAGAGCT
ACCAACTCTTTTTCCGAAGGTAACTGGCTTCAGCAGAGCGCAGATACCAAATACTGTCCTTCTAGTGTAG
CCGTAGTTAGGCCACCACTTCAAGAACTCTGTAGCACCGCCTACATACCTCGCTCTGCTAATCCTGTTAC
CAGTGGCTGCTGCCAGTGGCGATAAGTCGTGTCTTACCGGGTTGGACTCAAGACGATAGTTACCGGATAA
GGCGCAGCGGTCGGGCTGAACGGGGGGTTCGTGCACACAGCCCAGCTTGGAGCGAACGACCTACACCGAA
CTGAGATACCTACAGCGTGAGCATTGAGAAAGCGCCACGCTTCCCGAAGGGAGAAAGGCGGACAGGTATC
CGGTAAGCGGCAGGGTCGGAACAGGAGAGCGCACGAGGGAGCTTCCAGGGGGAAACGCCTGGTATCTTTA
TAGTCCTGTCGGGTTTCGCCACCTCTGACTTGAGCGTCGATTTTTGTGATGCTCGTCAGGGGGGCGGAGC
CTATGGAAAAACGCCAGCAACGCGGCCTTTTTACGGTTCCTGGCCTTTTGCTGGCCTTTTGCTCACATGT
TCTTTCCTGCGTTATCCCCTGATTCTGTGGATAACCGTATTACCGCCTTTGAGTGAGCTGATACCGCTCG
CCGCAGCCGAACGACCGAGCGCAGCGAGTCAGTGAGCGAGGAAGCGGAAGAGCGCCCAATACGCAAACCG
CCTCTCCCCGCGCGTTGGCCGATTCATTAATGCAGCTGGCACGACAGGTTTCCCGACTGGAAAGCGGGCA
GTGAGCGCAACGCAATTAATACGCGTACCGCTAGCCAGGAAGAGTTTGTAGAAACGCAAAAAGGCCATCC
GTCAGGATGGCCTTCTGCTTAGTTTGATGCCTGGCAGTTTATGGCGGGCGTCCTGCCCGCCACCCTCCGG
GCCGTTGCTTCACAACGTTCAAATCCGCTCCCGGCGGATTTGTCCTACTCAGGAGAGCGTTCACCGACAA
ACAACAGATAAAACGAAAGGCCCAGTCTTCCGACTGAGCCTTTCGTTTTATTTGATGCCTGGCAGTTCCC
TACTCTCGCGTTAACGCTAGCATGGATGTTTTCCCAGTCACGACGTTGTAAAACGACGGCCAGTCTTAAG
CTCGGGCCCTGCAGCTCTAGAGCTCGAATTCTACAGGTCACTAATACCATCTAAGTAGTTGATTCATAGT
GACTGCATATGTTGTGTTTTACAGTATTATGTAGTCTGTTTTTTATGCAAAATCTAATTTAATATATTGA
TATTTATATCATTTTACGTTTCTCGTTCAACTTT
