>Addgene plasmid #80825 | p3E-P2A-MCS no-pA | addgene partial sequence | sequence record 161432 | M13-F20 5'-TGTAAAACGACGGCCAGT-3'
GAGCTCGAATTCTACAGGTCACTAATACCATCTAAGTAGTTGGTTCATAGTGACTGCATATGTTGTGTTT
TACAGTATTATGTAGTCTGTTTTTTATGCAAAATCTAATTTAATATATTGATATTTATATCATTTTACGT
TTCTCGTTCAACTTTCTTGTACAAAGTGGAAGAATTGGGTACCGGATCCGGAGCCACGAACTTCTCTCTG
TTAAAGCAAGCAGGAGACGTGGAAGAAAACCCCGGTCCTGGTACCGGGCCCCCCCTCGAGGTCGACGGTA
TCGATAAGCTTGATATCGAATTCCTGCAGCCCGGGGGATCCACTAGTTCTAGAGCGGCCGCCACCGCGGT
GGAGCTCCAGCTTGCAACTTTATTATACAAAGTTGGCATTATAAAAAAGCATTGCTTATCAATTTGTTGC
AACGAACAGGTCACTATCAGTCAAAATAAAATCATTATTTGGAGCTCCATGGTAGCGTTAACGCGGCCGC
GATATCCCCTATAGTGAGTCGTATTACATGGTCATAGCTGTTTCCTGGCAGCTCTGGCCCGTGTCTCAAA
ATCTCTGATGTTACATTGCACAAGATAAAAATATATCATCATGAACAATAAAACTGTCTGCTTACATAAA
CAGTAATACAAGGGGTGTTATGAGCCATATTCAACGGGAAACGTCGAGGCCGCGATTAAATTCCAACATG
GATGCTGATTTATATGGGTATAAATGGGCTCGCGATAATGTCGG
