>Addgene plasmid #80825 | p3E-P2A-MCS no-pA | addgene partial sequence | sequence record 161433 | M13-Rev 5'-CAGGAAACAGCTATGACC-3'
TCGCGGCCGCGTTAACGCTACCATGGAGCTCCAAATAATGATTTTATTTTGACTGATAGTGACCTGTTCG
TTGCAACAAATTGATAAGCAATGCTTTTTTATAATGCCAACTTTGTATAATAAAGTTGCAAGCTGGAGCT
CCACCGCGGTGGCGGCCGCTCTAGAACTAGTGGATCCCCCGGGCTGCAGGAATTCGATATCAAGCTTATC
GATACCGTCGACCTCGAGGGGGGGCCCGGTACCAGGACCGGGGTTTTCTTCCACGTCTCCTGCTTGCTTT
AACAGAGAGAAGTTCGTGGCTCCGGATCCGGTACCCAATTCTTCCACTTTGTACAAGAAAGTTGAACGAG
AAACGTAAAATGATATAAATATCAATATATTAAATTAGATTTTGCATAAAAAACAGACTACATAATACTG
TAAAACACAACATATGCAGTCACTATGAACCAACTACTTAGATGGTATTAGTGACCTGTAGAATTCGAGC
TCTAGAGCTGCAGGGCCCGAGCTTAAGACTGGCCGTCGTTTTACAACGTCGTGACTGGGAAAACATCCAT
GCTAGCGTTAACGCGAGAGTAGGGAACTGCCAGGCATCAAATAAAACGAAAGGCTCAGTCGGAAGACTGG
GCCTTTCGTTTTATCTGTTGTTTGTCGGTGAACGCTCTCCTGAGTAGGACAAATCCGCCGGGAGCGGATT
TGA
